Addgene plasmid #230945: pKDcas9 csgD cerulean
Purpose: aTc inducible knockdown of CsgD
Depositing lab: Andrew Griffiths. Depositing organization: Ecole Superieure de Physique et de Chimie Industrielles de Paris (ESPCI). Publication: Global regulators enable bacterial adaptation to a phenotypic trade-off. Deyell M, Opuu V, Griffiths AD, Tans SJ, Nghe P. iScience. 2024 Dec 9;28(1):111521. doi: 10.1016/j.isci.2024.111521. eCollection 2025 Jan 17. PubMed 39811663.
Backbone
  Vector backbone: pdCas9
  Vector type: CRISPR
Growth in bacteria
  Bacterial resistance: Kanamycin, 50 μg/mL
  Growth temperature: 37°C
  Growth strain: DH5alpha
  Copy number: High Copy
Gene/Insert
  Gene/Insert name: dCas9
  gRNA/shRNA sequence: see annotated Genbank file
  Species: Other
  Mutation: additional tetO
  Cloning method: Golden Gate
Terms and licenses: Academic/Nonprofit Terms; Industry Terms: Not Available to Industry
How to cite: pKDcas9 csgD cerulean was a gift from Andrew Griffiths (Addgene plasmid # 230945 ; http://n2t.net/addgene:230945 ; RRID:Addgene_230945)
