[The description below was written by a language model from this plasmid's Addgene catalogue record and pLannotate feature annotations shown in this document.]
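Description:
pKDcas9 csgD cerulean is a bacterial CRISPR interference plasmid of about 8.5 kb, built on the pdCas9 backbone by Golden Gate cloning and intended for anhydrotetracycline (aTc)-inducible knockdown of CsgD. It is maintained in E. coli under kanamycin selection, conferred by the Tn5-derived neo (nptII) gene followed by a lambda t0 terminator. The annotated replication origin is p15A, with a short RSF-origin-like fragment next to it. p15A is generally regarded as a medium-copy origin compatible with ColE1 plasmids, although the catalogue entry lists the plasmid as high copy.

The main payload is catalytically dead Streptococcus pyogenes Cas9 (D10A/H840A), which binds DNA under RNA guidance without cutting and so blocks transcription at its target. dCas9 is transcribed from the divergent tetR/tetA promoter region, with TetR encoded on the opposite strand. TetR represses dCas9 until aTc relieves it. The record notes an additional tetO as the modification, consistent with the short tet operator fragment annotated between the promoter and the dCas9 start, presumably to tighten repression. dCas9 is terminated by rrnB T1 and T7Te.

Guide RNA is supplied in the native two-part format: a crRNA leader and a minimal array of two direct repeats flanking a single spacer, plus a separate tracrRNA. The spacer sequence is not given in the record but, from the name and purpose, targets csgD.

A separate cassette expresses the cyan fluorescent protein mCerulean from the strong constitutive J23119 promoter. This labels cells carrying the plasmid, for example to distinguish strains in mixed populations or by microscopy. The associated study concerns global regulators in bacterial adaptation to a phenotypic trade-off.
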