Features (pLannotate 1.2.2; 19 found; start..end, strand, type, name):
      1..546     +  rep_origin     p15A ori: Plasmids containing the medium-copy-number p15A origin of replication can be propagated in E. coli cells that contain a second plasmid with the ColE1 origin.
    634..689     +  rep_origin     RSF ori (fragment): Plasmids containing the RSF 1030 origin of replication can be propagated in E. coli cells that contain additional plasmids with compatible origins.
    708..735     -  terminator     T7Te terminator: phage T7 early transcription terminator
    751..822     -  terminator     rrnB T1 terminator: transcription terminator T1 from the E. coli rrnB gene
    848..4952    -  CDS            dCas9 (fragment): catalytically dead mutant of the Cas9 endonuclease from the Streptococcus pyogenes Type II CRISPR/Cas system RNA-guided DNA-binding protein that lacks endonuclease activity due to the D10A mutation in the RuvC catalytic domain and the H840A mutation in the HNH catalytic domain
   4985..5008    -  protein_bind   tetracycline response element (fragment): contains seven copies of the tetracycline operator tetO tetracycline repressor TetR
   5015..5069    -  promoter       tetR/tetA promoters: tetR; overlapping promoters for bacterial tetR and tetA
   5088..5711    +  CDS            TetR: tetracycline repressor TetR; tetR from transposon Tn10; TetR binds to the tetracycline operator tetO to inhibit transcription. This inhibition can be relieved by adding tetracycline or doxycycline.
   5727..5858    +  misc_feature   crRNA leader: crRNA leader sequence for the Streptococcus pyogenes CRISPR/Cas system
   5859..5894    +  repeat_region  DR: direct repeat for the Streptococcus pyogenes CRISPR/Cas system
   5925..5960    +  repeat_region  DR: direct repeat for the Streptococcus pyogenes CRISPR/Cas system
   6081..6159    +  misc_RNA       tracrRNA: trans-activating CRISPR RNA for the Streptococcus pyogenes CRISPR/Cas9 system
   6350..6469    +  CDS            tnpA (fragment): TN5P_ECOLX - Also known as tnp. Experimental evidence at protein level: Swiss-Prot protein existence level 1. Mediates transposition of transposon Tn5 by a 'cut and paste' mechanism. First, the monomeric transposase binds the 19 bp inverted DNA repeats flanking the transposon. Then, dimerization of the DNA- bound transposase creates a synaptic DNA complex. After nicking of the first DNA strand, excision of the transposon proceeds through a series of intermediates. The transposase then mediates the insertion of the transposon at a new site by strand transfer. The activity of the wild- type tran
   6501..7292    +  CDS            neo: KKA2_KLEPN - Also known as kan, nptII. Experimental evidence at protein level: Swiss-Prot protein existence level 1. Resistance to kanamycin, neomycin, paromomycin, ribostamycin, butirosin and gentamicin B. From Klebsiella pneumoniae.
   7314..7408    +  terminator     lambda t0 terminator: transcription terminator from phage lambda
   7501..7528    -  terminator     T7Te terminator: phage T7 early transcription terminator
   7623..8339    -  CDS            mCerulean: mCerulean is a basic (constitutively fluorescent) cyan fluorescent protein published in 2005, derived from Aequorea victoria. It is reported to be a very rapidly-maturing monomer.
   8361..8395    -  promoter       J23119(SpeI) promoter: bacterial promoter (Registry of Standard Biological Parts BBa J23119) modified to end with an SpeI site
   8413..8429    +  terminator     bacterial terminator (fragment): putative bacterial transcription terminator
>Addgene plasmid #230945 | pKDcas9 csgD cerulean | addgene full sequence | sequence record 459809 | Addgene NGS Result
TTGAGATCGTTTTGGTCTGCGCGTAATCTCTTGCTCTGAAAACGAAAAAACCGCCTTGCAGGGCGGTTTT
TCGAAGGTTCTCTGAGCTACCAACTCTTTGAACCGAGGTAACTGGCTTGGAGGAGCGCAGTCACCAAAAC
TTGTCCTTTCAGTTTAGCCTTAACCGGCGCATGACTTCAAGACTAACTCCTCTAAATCAATTACCAGTGG
CTGCTGCCAGTGGTGCTTTTGCATGTCTTTCCGGGTTGGACTCAAGACGATAGTTACCGGATAAGGCGCA
GCGGTCGGACTGAACGGGGGGTTCGTGCATACAGTCCAGCTTGGAGCGAACTGCCTACCCGGAACTGAGT
GTCAGGCGTGGAATGAGACAAACGCGGCCATAACAGCGGAATGACACCGGTAAACCGAAAGGCAGGAACA
GGAGAGCGCACGAGGGAGCCGCCAGGGGGAAACGCCTGGTATCTTTATAGTCCTGTCGGGTTTCGCCACC
ACTGATTTGAGCGTCAGATTTCGTGATGCTTGTCAGGGGGGCGGAGCCTATGGAAAAACGGCTTTGCCGC
GGCCCTCTCACTTCCCTGTTAAGTATCTTCCTGGCATCTTCCAGGAAATCTCCGCCCCGTTCGTAAGCCA
TTTCCGCTCGCCGCAGTCGAACGACCGAGCGTAGCGAGTCAGTGAGCGAGGAAGCGGAATATATCCCTAG
GTATAAACGCAGAAAGGCCCACCCGAAGGTGAGCCAGTGTGACTCTAGTAGAGAGCGTTCACCGACAAAC
AACAGATAAAACGAAAGGCCCAGTCTTTCGACTGAGCCTTTCGTTTTATTTGATGCCTGGAGATCCTTAC
TCGAGTTAGTCACCTCCTAGCTGACTCAAATCAATGCGTGTTTCATAAAGACCAGTGATGGATTGATGGA
TAAGAGTGGCATCTAAAACTTCTTTTGTAGACGTATATCGTTTACGATCAATTGTTGTATCAAAATATTT
AAAAGCAGCGGGAGCTCCAAGATTCGTCAACGTAAATAAATGAATAATATTTTCTGCTTGTTCACGTATT
GGTTTGTCTCTATGTTTGTTATATGCACTAAGAACTTTATCTAAATTGGCATCTGCTAAAATAACACGCT
TAGAAAATTCACTGATTTGCTCAATAATCTCATCTAAATAATGCTTATGCTGCTCCACAAACAATTGTTT
TTGTTCGTTATCTTCTGGACTACCCTTCAACTTTTCATAATGACTAGCTAAATATAAAAAATTCACATAT
TTGCTTGGCAGAGCCAGCTCATTTCCTTTTTGTAATTCTCCGGCACTAGCCAGCATCCGTTTACGACCGT
TTTCTAACTCAAAAAGACTATATTTAGGTAGTTTAATGATTAAGTCTTTTTTAACTTCCTTATATCCTTT
AGCTTCTAAAAAGTCAATCGGATTTTTTTCAAAGGAACTTCTTTCCATAATTGTGATCCCTAGTAACTCT
TTAACGGATTTTAACTTCTTCGATTTCCCTTTTTCCACCTTAGCAACCACTAGGACTGAATAAGCTACCG
TTGGACTATCAAAACCACCATATTTTTTTGGATCCCAGTCTTTTTTACGAGCAATAAGCTTGTCCGAATT
TCTTTTTGGTAAAATTGACTCCTTGGAGAATCCGCCTGTCTGTACTTCTGTTTTCTTGACAATATTGACT
TGGGGCATGGACAATACTTTGCGCACTGTGGCAAAATCTCGCCCTTTATCCCAGACAATTTCTCCAGTTT
CCCCATTAGTTTCGATTAGAGGGCGTTTGCGAATCTCTCCATTTGCAAGTGTAATTTCTGTTTTGAAGAA
GTTCATGATATTAGAGTAAAAGAAATATTTTGCGGTTGCTTTGCCTATTTCTTGCTCAGACTTAGCAATC
ATTTTACGAACATCATAAACTTTATAATCACCATAGACAAACTCCGATTCAAGTTTTGGATATTTCTTAA
TCAAAGCAGTTCCAACGACGGCATTTAGATACGCATCATGGGCATGATGGTAATTGTTAATCTCACGTAC
TTTATAGAATTGGAAATCTTTTCGGAAGTCAGAAACTAATTTAGATTTTAAGGTAATCACTTTAACCTCT
CGAATAAGTTTATCATTTTCATCGTATTTAGTATTCATGCGACTATCCAAAATTTGTGCCACATGCTTAG
TGATTTGGCGAGTTTCAACCAATTGGCGTTTGATAAAACCAGCTTTATCAAGTTCACTCAAACCTCCACG
TTCAGCTTTCGTTAAATTATCAAACTTACGTTGAGTGATTAACTTGGCGTTTAGAAGTTGTCTCCAATAG
TTTTTCATCTTTTTGACTACTTCTTCACTTGGAACGTTATCCGATTTACCACGATTTTTATCAGAACGCG
TTAAGACCTTATTGTCTATTGAATCGTCTTTAAGGAAACTTTGTGGAACAATGGCATCGACATCATAATC
ACTTAAACGATTAATATCTAATTCTTGGTCCACATACATGTCTCTTCCATTTTGGAGATAATAGAGATAG
AGCTTTTCATTTTGCAATTGAGTATTTTCAACAGGATGCTCTTTAAGAATCTGACTTCCTAATTCTTTGA
TACCTTCTTCGATTCGTTTCATACGCTCTCGCGAATTTTTCTGGCCCTTTTGAGTTGTCTGATTTTCACG
TGCCATTTCAATAACGATATTTTCTGGCTTATGCCGCCCCATTACTTTGACCAATTCATCAACAACTTTT
ACAGTCTGTAAAATACCTTTTTTAATAGCAGGGCTACCAGCTAAATTTGCAATATGTTCATGTAAACTAT
CGCCTTGTCCAGACACTTGTGCTTTTTGAATGTCTTCTTTAAATGTCAAACTATCATCATGGATCAGCTG
CATAAAATTGCGATTGGCAAAACCATCTGATTTCAAAAAATCTAATATTGTTTTGCCAGATTGCTTATCC
CTAATACCATTAATCAATTTTCGAGACAAACGTCCCCAACCAGTATAACGGCGACGTTTAAGCTGTTTCA
TCACCTTATCATCAAAGAGGTGAGCATATGTTTTAAGTCTTTCCTCAATCATCTCCCTATCTTCAAATAA
GGTCAATGTTAAAACAATATCCTCTAAGATATCTTCATTTTCTTCATTATCCAAAAAATCTTTATCTTTA
ATAATTTTTAGCAAATCATGGTAGGTACCTAATGAAGCATTAAATCTATCTTCAACTCCTGAAATTTCAA
CACTATCAAAACATTCTATTTTTTTGAAATAATCTTCTTTTAATTGCTTAACGGTTACTTTTCGATTTGT
TTTGAAGAGTAAATCAACAATGGCTTTCTTCTGTTCACCTGAAAGAAATGCTGGTTTTCGCATTCCTTCA
GTAACATATTTGACCTTTGTCAATTCGTTATAAACCGTAAAATACTCATAAAGCAAACTATGTTTTGGTA
GTACTTTTTCATTTGGAAGATTTTTATCAAAGTTTGTCATGCGTTCAATAAATGATTGAGCTGAAGCACC
TTTATCGACAACTTCTTCAAAATTCCATGGGGTAATTGTTTCTTCAGACTTCCGAGTCATCCATGCAAAA
CGACTATTGCCACGCGCCAATGGACCAACATAATAAGGAATTCGAAAAGTCAAGATTTTTTCAATCTTCT
CACGATTGTCTTTTAAAAATGGATAAAAGTCTTCTTGTCTTCTCAAAATAGCATGCAGCTCACCCAAGTG
AATTTGATGGGGAATAGAGCCGTTGTCAAAGGTCCGTTGCTTGCGCAGCAAATCTTCACGATTTAGTTTC
ACCAATAATTCCTCAGTACCATCCATTTTTTCTAAAATTGGTTTGATAAATTTATAAAATTCTTCTTGGC
TAGCTCCCCCATCAATATAACCTGCATATCCGTTTTTTGATTGATCAAAAAAGATTTCTTTATACTTTTC
TGGAAGTTGTTGTCGAACTAAAGCTTTTAAAAGAGTCAAGTCTTGATGATGTTCATCGTAGCGTTTAATC
ATTGAAGCTGATAGGGGAGCCTTAGTTATTTCAGTATTTACTCTTAGGATATCTGAAAGTAAAATAGCAT
CTGATAAATTCTTAGCTGCCAAAAACAAATCAGCATATTGATCTCCAATTTGCGCCAATAAATTATCTAA
ATCATCATCGTAAGTATCTTTTGAAAGCTGTAATTTAGCATCTTCTGCCAAATCAAAATTTGATTTAAAA
TTAGGGGTCAAACCCAATGACAAAGCAATGAGATTCCCAAATAAGCCATTTTTCTTCTCACCGGGGAGCT
GAGCAATGAGATTTTCTAATCGTCTTGATTTACTCAATCGTGCAGAAAGAATCGCTTTAGCATCTACTCC
ACTTGCGTTAATAGGGTTTTCTTCAAATAATTGATTGTAGGTTTGTACCAACTGGATAAATAGTTTGTCC
ACATCACTATTATCAGGATTTAAATCTCCCTCAATCAAAAAATGACCACGAAACTTAATCATATGCGCTA
AGGCCAAATAGATTAAGCGCAAATCCGCTTTATCAGTAGAATCTACCAATTTTTTTCGCAGATGATAGAT
AGTTGGATATTTCTCATGATAAGCAACTTCATCTACTATATTTCCAAAAATAGGATGACGTTCATGCTTC
TTGTCTTCTTCCACCAAAAAAGACTCTTCAAGTCGATGAAAGAAACTATCATCTACTTTCGCCATCTCAT
TTGAAAAAATCTCCTGTAGATAACAAATACGATTCTTCCGACGTGTATACCTTCTACGAGCTGTCCGTTT
GAGACGAGTCGCTTCCGCTGTCTCTCCACTGTCAAATAAAAGAGCCCCTATAAGATTTTTTTTGATACTG
TGGCGGTCTGTATTTCCCAGAACCTTGAACTTTTTAGACGGAACCTTATATTCATCAGTGATCACCGCCC
ATCCGACGCTATTTGTGCCGATAGCTAAGCCTATTGAGTATTTCTTATCCATAGATCCTTTCTCCTCTTT
AGATCTTTTGAATTCTTTTCTCTATCACTGATAGGGAGGGTCAATCTCTATCACTGATAGGGAGTGGTAA
AATAACTCTATCAACGATAGAGTGTCAACAAAAATTAGGAATTAATGATGTCTAGATTAGATAAAAGTAA
AGTGATTAACAGCGCATTAGAGCTGCTTAATGAGGTCGGAATCGAAGGTTTAACAACCCGTAAACTCGCC
CAGAAGCTAGGTGTAGAGCAGCCTACATTGTATTGGCATGTAAAAAATAAGCGGGCTTTGCTCGACGCCT
TAGCCATTGAGATGTTAGATAGGCACCATACTCACTTTTGCCCTTTAGAAGGGGAAAGCTGGCAAGATTT
TTTACGTAATAACGCTAAAAGTTTTAGATGTGCTTTACTAAGTCATCGCGATGGAGCAAAAGTACATTTA
GGTACACGGCCTACAGAAAAACAGTATGAAACTCTCGAAAATCAATTAGCCTTTTTATGCCAACAAGGTT
TTTCACTAGAGAATGCATTATATGCACTCAGCGCTGTGGGGCATTTTACTTTAGGTTGCGTATTGGAAGA
TCAAGAGCATCAAGTCGCTAAAGAAGAAAGGGAAACACCTACTACTGATAGTATGCCGCCATTATTACGA
CAAGCTATCGAATTATTTGATCACCAAGGTGCAGAGCCAGCCTTCTTATTCGGCCTTGAATTGATCATAT
GCGGATTAGAAAAACAACTTAAATGTGAAAGTGGGTCTTAAGGTACCATGGGATCCTATTTCTTAATAAC
TAAAAATATGGTATAATACTCTTAATAAATGCAGTAATACAGGGGCTTTTCAAGACTGAAGTCTAGCTGA
GACAAATAGTGCGATTACGAAATTTTTTAGACAAAAATAGTCTACGAGGTTTTAGAGCTATGCTGTTTTG
AATGGTCCCAAAACGCTGTGTGTAGTAATAAATCAGCCCTAAATGTTTTAGAGCTATGCTGTTTTGAATG
GTCCCAAAACTTCAGCACACTGAGACTTGTTGAGTTGAATTCATGAGTATTAAGTATTGTTTTATGGCTG
ATAAATTTCTTTGAATTTCTCCTTGATTATTTGTTATAAAAGTTATAAAATAATCTTGTTGGAACCATTC
AAAACAGCATAGCAAGTTAAAATAAGGCTAGTCCGTTATCAACTTGAAAAAGTGGCACCGAGTCGGTGCT
TTTTTTGATACTTCTATTCTACTCTGACTGCAAACCAAAAAAACAAGCGCTTTCAAAACGCTTGTTTTAT
CATTTTTAGGGAAATTAATCTCTTAATCCTTTTATCATTCTACATTTAGGCGCTGCCATCTTAAGACGAA
AGGGCCTCGTGATACGCCTATTTTTATAGGTTAATGTCATGATAATAATGGTTTCTTAGACGTCGGAATT
GCCAGCTGGGGCGCCCTCTGGTAAGGTTGGGAAGCCCTGCAAAGTAAACTGGATGGCTTTCTTGCCGCCA
AGGATCTGATGGCGCAGGGGATCAAGATCTGATCAAGAGACAGGATGAGGATCGTTTCGCATGATTGAAC
AAGATGGATTGCACGCAGGTTCTCCGGCCGCTTGGGTGGAGAGGCTATTCGGCTATGACTGGGCACAACA
GACAATCGGCTGCTCTGATGCCGCCGTGTTCCGGCTGTCAGCGCAGGGGCGCCCGGTTCTTTTTGTCAAG
ACCGACCTGTCCGGTGCCCTGAATGAACTGCAGGACGAGGCAGCGCGGCTATCGTGGCTGGCCACGACGG
GCGTTCCTTGCGCAGCTGTGCTCGACGTTGTCACTGAAGCGGGAAGGGACTGGCTGCTATTGGGCGAAGT
GCCGGGGCAGGATCTCCTGTCATCTCACCTTGCTCCTGCCGAGAAAGTATCCATCATGGCTGATGCAATG
CGGCGGCTGCATACGCTTGATCCGGCTACCTGCCCATTCGACCACCAAGCGAAACATCGCATCGAGCGAG
CACGTACTCGGATGGAAGCCGGTCTTGTCGATCAGGATGATCTGGACGAAGAGCATCAGGGGCTCGCGCC
AGCCGAACTGTTCGCCAGGCTCAAGGCGCGCATGCCCGACGGCGAGGATCTCGTCGTGACCCATGGCGAT
GCCTGCTTGCCGAATATCATGGTGGAAAATGGCCGCTTTTCTGGATTCATCGACTGTGGCCGGCTGGGTG
TGGCGGACCGCTATCAGGACATAGCGTTGGCTACCCGTGATATTGCTGAAGAGCTTGGCGGCGAATGGGC
TGACCGCTTCCTCGTGCTTTACGGTATCGCCGCTCCCGATTCGCAGCGCATCGCCTTCTATCGCCTTCTT
GACGAGTTCTTCTGAGCGGGACTCTCTCGCTTGGACTCCTGTTGATAGATCCAGTAATGACCTCAGAACT
CCATCTGGATTTGTTCAGAACGCTCGGTTGCCGCCGGGCGTTTTTTATTGGTGAGAATCCAAGCACTAGT
TGGTACCGGCATCAATAGTAAAATAATAAAAAAGCCGGATTAATAATCTGGCTTTTTATATTCTCTCTCT
AGTATATAAACGCAGAAAGGCCAACCCGAAGGTGAGCCAGTGTGAGACTATCATACTCATATCGTGTGAA
GATTTGCTGCGCTATTCAGATCCTCTTCTGAGATGAGTTTTTGTTCGGGCCCAAGCTTCTCACTTATACA
ATTCATCCATGCCGAGGGTAATACCGGCCGCTGTCACAAACTCCAGGAGAACCATATGGTCACGTTTTTC
GTTTGGGTCTTTAGAGAGTTTTGACTGCGTCGACAGGTAATGGTTGTCAGGGAGCAGTACCGGCCCATCG
CCGATCGGGGTATTCTGCTGGTAGTGATCCGCCAGTTGCACGCTCCCATCTTCGATATTGTGGCGAATTT
TAAAGTTTGCCTTGATGCCATTTTTCTGTTTATCTGCAGTGATATAAACATTATCGCTAATAGCGTTGTA
TTCCAGCTTGTGCCCAAGAATGTTGCCGTCTTCTTTGAAATCAATTCCTTTCAGTTCGATGCGATTTACC
AGCGTATCGCCCTCAAATTTCACTTCCGCACGGGTTTTGTAGTTCCCATCGTCCTTAAAGAAAATTGTGC
GTTCCTGAACATAACCTTCCGGCATTGCAGATTTAAAGAAGTCGTGTTGTTTCATATGATCTGGGTAACG
CGCAAAACACTGTACCCCCCACGTTAATGTCGTGACAAGGGTAGGCCAGGGCACCGGCAGTTTGCCAGTC
GTACAGATGAATTTGAGCGTGAGCTTGCCGTACGTCGCGTCACCCTCGCCCTCGCCGCTGACCGAAAATT
TATGGCCATTCACATCACCATCAAGTTCAACAAGAATCGGCACCACGCCGGTAAATAATTCTTCGCCCTT
GCTTACCATTTAGTATTTCTCCTCTTTAGTACTAGTATTATACCTAGGACTGAGCTAGCTGTCAAAGATC
TTTAGAATTCCAGAAATCATCCTTAGCGACTAGTAACAACTTATATCGTATGGGGCTGACTTCAGGTGCT
ACATTTGAAGAGATAAATTGCACTGAAATCTAGAAATATTTTATCTGATTAATAAGATGATCTTC
